Addgene plasmid #154069: EC71171
Purpose: Level 0 Golden Gate vector, CRE with U5 intron at 254bp, in pICH41308 backbone
Depositing lab: Cristobal Uauy. Depositing organization: John Innes Centre. Publication: A heat-shock inducible system for flexible gene expression in cereals. Harrington SA, Backhaus AE, Fox S, Rogers C, Borrill P, Uauy C, Richardson A. Plant Methods. 2020 Oct 14;16:137. doi: 10.1186/s13007-020-00677-3. eCollection 2020. PubMed 33072173.
Backbone
  Vector backbone: pICH41308
  Backbone manufacturer: Sylvestre Marillonnet/ TSL SynBio
  Backbone size w/o insert (bp): 2221
  Total vector size (bp): 3477
  Vector type: Synthetic Biology
Growth in bacteria
  Bacterial resistance: Spectinomycin, 50 μg/mL
  Growth temperature: 37°C
  Growth strain: DH5alpha
  Copy number: High Copy
Gene/Insert
  Gene/Insert name: CRE_U5intron (alt name: Cre Recombinase with the U5 intron)
  Species: Synthetic
  Insert size (bp): 1256
  Mutation: All BsaI, Esp3I and BPiI restriction sites were removed using synonymous changes. Cre Recombinase was modified by the inclusion of the Arabidopsis thaliana ribonucleoprotein U5 intron at 254bp.
  Cloning method: Restriction Enzyme; 5′ cloning site BpiI (destroyed during cloning); 3′ cloning site BpiI (destroyed during cloning)
  Sequencing primers: 5′ GCCAGCAACGCGGCCTTTTTAC; 3′ CCACTTCGTGGTCTCAAAGC
Terms and licenses: Academic/Nonprofit Terms; Industry Terms: Not Available to Industry
How to cite: EC71171 was a gift from Cristobal Uauy (Addgene plasmid # 154069 ; http://n2t.net/addgene:154069 ; RRID:Addgene_154069)
