[The description below was written by a language model from this plasmid's Addgene catalogue record and pLannotate feature annotations shown in this document.]
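Description:
EC71171 is a Level 0 Golden Gate (MoClo-style) part plasmid built in the pICH41308 backbone, a small synthetic-biology vector used to hold standardised coding-sequence modules for hierarchical assembly. It is maintained in E. coli at high copy from a ColE1/pUC-type origin and selected with spectinomycin through the aadA gene. The short int, GmR and lacI fragments flagged by automated annotation appear to be backbone remnants rather than functional genes. The catalogue lists a total size of 3477 bp, while the sequenced record is 3,471 nt, a minor discrepancy.

The insert is a synthetic, roughly 1.26 kb Cre recombinase coding sequence, the bacteriophage P1 enzyme that catalyses recombination between loxP sites. It has been domesticated by synonymous changes that remove all internal BsaI, Esp3I and BpiI sites, so these Type IIS enzymes can be used in later assembly steps. It was cloned through BpiI sites that were destroyed in the process. The reading frame is interrupted at position 254 by an intron, which the record identifies as the Arabidopsis thaliana U5 ribonucleoprotein intron. The feature table accordingly shows Cre as two fragments flanking an intron, but the annotation software labels that intron as the potato ST-LS1 IV2 intron, and this conflict cannot be resolved from the record alone. A plant intron of this kind generally prevents production of active Cre in bacteria while allowing expression after splicing in plant cells.

As a Level 0 part the plasmid carries no promoter or terminator for Cre; these are supplied when it is assembled into higher-level transcription units. The associated work concerns a heat-shock inducible gene expression system for cereals.
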