Features (pLannotate 1.2.2; 9 found; start..end, strand, type, name):
     79..267     +  intron         IV2 intron: modified second intron of the potato ST-LS1 gene (Vancanneyt et al., 1990)
    265..1062    +  CDS            Cre (fragment): site-specific recombinase Cre is a site-specific recombinase from bacteriophage P1. Recombination occurs at loxP sequences.
   1188..1292    +  promoter       AmpR promoter: bla
   1283..1363    -  CDS            int (fragment): INT2_ECOLX - Protein inferred from homology: Swiss-Prot protein existence level 3. Putative integrase believed to be involved in the insertion of antibiotic resistance genes into plasmids and transposons. From Escherichia coli.
   1451..1507    +  CDS            GmR (fragment): gentamycin acetyltransferase; aacC1; confers resistance to gentamycin
   1514..2302    +  CDS            aadA: S3AD_ECOLX - Experimental evidence at protein level: Swiss-Prot protein existence level 1. Mediates bacterial resistance to the antibiotics streptomycin and spectinomycin. From Escherichia coli.
   2476..3064    +  rep_origin     ori: high-copy-number ColE1/pMB1/pBR322/pUC origin of replication
   3247..3296    +  CDS            lacI (fragment): lac repressor; lacI; The lac repressor binds to the lac operator to inhibit transcription in E. coli. This inhibition can be relieved by adding lactose or isopropyl-β-D-thiogalactopyranoside (IPTG).
   3313..79      +  CDS            Cre (fragment) (across the origin): site-specific recombinase Cre is a site-specific recombinase from bacteriophage P1. Recombination occurs at loxP sequences.
>Addgene plasmid #154069 | EC71171 | addgene full sequence | sequence record 313097 | Addgene NGS Result
GCATGGTGCAAGTTGAATAACCGGAAATGGTTTCCCGCAGAACCTGAAGATGTTCGCGATTATCTTCTAT
ATCTTCAGGTAAGTTTCTGCTTCTACCTTTGATATATATATAATAATTATCATTAATTAGTAGTAATATA
ATATTTCAAATATTTTTTTCAAAATAAAAGAATGTGGTATATAGCAATTGCTTTTCTGTAGTTTATAAGT
GTGTATATTTTAATTTATAACTTTTCTAATATATGACCAAAATTTGTTGATGTGCAGGCGCGCGGTCTGG
CAGTAAAAACTATCCAGCAACATTTGGGCCAGCTAAACATGCTTCATCGTCGGTCCGGGCTGCCACGACC
AAGTGACAGCAATGCTGTTTCACTGGTTATGCGGCGGATCCGAAAAGAAAACGTTGATGCCGGTGAACGT
GCAAAACAGGCTCTAGCGTTCGAACGCACTGATTTCGACCAGGTTCGTTCACTCATGGAAAATAGCGATC
GCTGCCAGGATATACGTAATCTGGCATTTCTGGGGATTGCTTATAACACCCTGTTACGTATAGCCGAAAT
TGCCAGGATCAGGGTTAAAGATATCTCACGTACTGACGGTGGGAGAATGTTAATCCATATTGGCAGAACG
AAAACGCTGGTTAGCACCGCAGGTGTAGAGAAGGCACTTAGCCTGGGGGTAACTAAACTGGTCGAGCGAT
GGATTTCCGTTTCTGGTGTAGCTGATGATCCGAATAACTACCTGTTTTGCCGGGTCAGAAAAAATGGTGT
TGCCGCGCCATCTGCCACCAGCCAGCTATCAACTCGCGCCCTGGAAGGGATTTTTGAAGCAACTCATCGA
TTGATTTACGGCGCTAAGGATGACTCTGGTCAGAGATACCTGGCCTGGTCTGGACACAGTGCCCGTGTCG
GAGCCGCGCGAGATATGGCCCGCGCTGGAGTTTCAATACCGGAGATCATGCAAGCTGGTGGCTGGACCAA
TGTAAATATTGTCATGAACTATATCCGTAACCTGGATAGTGAAACAGGGGCAATGGTGCGCCTGCTGGAA
GATGGCGATTAGGCTTTGAGACCACGAAGTGGCTCTTCAGTGGACGAAAGGGCCTCGTGATACGCCTATT
TTTATAGGTTAATGTCATGATAATAATGGTTTCTTAGACGTCAGGTGGCACTTTTCGGGGAAATGTGCGC
GGAACCCCTATTTGTTTATTTTTCTAAATACATTCAAATATGTATCCGCTCATGAGACAATAACCCTGAT
AAATGCTTCAATAATATTGAAAAAGGAAGAGTATGCGCTCACGCAACTGGTCCAGAACCTTGACCGAACG
CAGCGGTGGTAACGGCGCAGTGGCGGTTTTCATGGCTTGTTATGACTGTTTTTTTTTGGGGTACAGTCTA
TGCCTCGGGCATCCAAGCAGCAAGCGCGTTACGCCGTGGGTCGATGTTTGATGTTATGGAGCAGCAACGA
TGTTACGCAGCAGGGCAGTCGCCCTAAAACAAAGTTAAACATCATGAGGGAAGCGGTGATCGCCGAAGTA
TCGACTCAACTATCAGAGGTAGTTGGCGTCATCGAGCGCCATCTCGAACCGACGTTGCTGGCCGTACATT
TGTACGGCTCCGCAGTGGATGGCGGCCTGAAGCCACACAGCGATATTGATTTGCTGGTTACGGTGACCGT
AAGGCTTGATGAAACAACGCGGCGAGCTTTGATCAACGACCTTTTGGAAACTTCGGCTTCCCCTGGAGAG
AGCGAGATTCTCCGCGCTGTAGAAGTCACCATTGTTGTGCACGACGACATCATTCCGTGGCGTTATCCAG
CTAAGCGCGAACTGCAATTTGGAGAATGGCAGCGCAATGACATTCTTGCAGGTATCTTCGAGCCAGCCAC
GATCGACATTGATCTGGCTATCTTGCTGACAAAAGCAAGAGAACATAGCGTTGCCTTGGTAGGTCCAGCG
GCGGAGGAACTCTTTGATCCGGTTCCTGAACAGGATCTATTTGAGGCGCTAAATGAAACCTTAACGCTAT
GGAACTCGCCGCCCGACTGGGCTGGCGATGAGCGAAATGTAGTGCTTACGTTGTCCCGCATTTGGTACAG
CGCAGTAACCGGCAAAATCGCGCCGAAGGATGTCGCTGCCGACTGGGCAATGGAGCGCCTGCCGGCCCAG
TATCAGCCCGTCATACTTGAAGCTAGACAGGCTTATCTTGGACAAGAAGAAGATCGCTTGGCCTCGCGCG
CAGATCAGTTGGAAGAATTTGTCCATTACGTAAAAGGCGAGATCACCAAGGTAGTCGGCAAATAACTGTC
AGACCAAGTTTACTCATATATACTTTAGATTGATTTAAAACTTCATTTTTAATTTAAAAGGATCTAGGTG
AAGATCCTTTTTGATAATCTCATGACCAAAATCCCTTAACGTGAGTTTTCGTTCCACTGAGCGTCAGACC
CCGTAGAAAAGATCAAAGGATCTTCTTGAGATCCTTTTTTTCTGCGCGTAATCTGCTGCTTGCAAACAAA
AAAACCACCGCTACCAGCGGTGGTTTGTTTGCCGGATCAAGAGCTACCAACTCTTTTTCCGAAGGTAACT
GGCTTCAGCAGAGCGCAGATACCAAATACTGTTCTTCTAGTGTAGCCGTAGTTAGGCCACCACTTCAAGA
ACTCTGTAGCACCGCCTACATACCTCGCTCTGCTAATCCTGTTACCAGTGGCTGCTGCCAGTGGCGATAA
GTCGTGTCTTACCGGGTTGGACTCAAGACGATAGTTACCGGATAAGGCGCAGCGGTCGGGCTGAACGGGG
GGTTCGTGCACACAGCCCAGCTTGGAGCGAACGACCTACACCGAACTGAGATACCTACAGCGTGAGCTAT
GAGAAAGCGCCACGCTTCCCGAAGGGAGAAAGGCGGACAGGTATCCGGTAAGCGGCAGGGTCGGAACAGG
AGAGCGCACGAGGGAGCTTCCAGGGGGAAACGCCTGGTATCTTTATAGTCCTGTCGGGTTTCGCCACCTC
TGACTTGAGCGTCGATTTTTGTGATGCTCGTCAGGGGGGCGGAGCCTATGGAAAAACGCCAGCAACGCGG
CCTTTTTACGGTTCCTGGCCTTTTGCTGGCCTTTTGCTCACATGTTCTTTCCTGCGTTATCCCCTGATTC
TGTGGATAACCGTATTACCGCCTTTGAGTGAGCTGATACCGCTCGCCGCAGCCGAACGACCGAGCGCAGC
GAGTCAGTGAGCGAGGAAGCGGAAGAGCGCCCAATACGCAAACCGCCTCTCCCCGCGCGTTGGCCGATTC
ATTAATCACTCTGTGGTCTCAAATGTCCAATTTACTGACCGTACACCAAAATTTGCCTGCATTACCGGTC
GATGCAACGAGTGATGAGGTTCGCAAGAACCTGATGGACATGTTCAGGGATCGCCAGGCGTTTTCTGAGC
ATACCTGGAAAATGCTCCTGTCCGTTTGCCGGTCGTGGGCG
